>Addgene plasmid #20114 | pDUET-ctCPR-A13AMO | addgene partial sequence | sequence record 25823 | 20114 with T7-term
CAGTTCGNTTTTANGCTGCANGNNNGCACCAGAGGATTCGGTNNNNNNNNNNTGGTCATAAGATACACCA
TTTGGCAGTTTCCAGTTAAAATGATACAGAATGTTAGCCAGCGGCAGCTGAACATTAGCCAGGCCCAGCG
CGGCGCCAGGACACATGCGGCGACCGGCACCGAACGGCAGGTACTCGTACTCTGCACCCATCACAGTCGC
GGAGGAGTTCTCAAAGCGTTCCGGGATGAAGGCTTCAGCATCCTTCCAGTATTCTGGGTCACGGTTAATC
GCGAATACGTTAACGATCAGCTTAGTTTTGTTCGGGATGTTGTAGCCCGCCAGATTGACAGGTTGACGAC
ACTCACGCGGCAGTACCAGCGGCAGCGGTGGATGCAGGCGCAGGGTTTCTTTGATAACCATGTTCAGGTA
GCTCAGCTCCTGGATGTCTTCCTCGTGGATTTTCTCTTTACCGTTCAGAGCTTTACGCAGCTCCGCCTGC
ACTTTCTCCATCGCCTTCGGACATTTGATCAGCTCGCTGATAGCCCATTCGATCGTAGAGGAGGAAGTGT
CAGTACCGGCACCAAACATGTCCAGGATAATAGCCTTGATGTTGTCGGAAGTCAGCGGGAATTCCGCAGA
GTCTTTCAGACGCAGCAGTANCGTCCAGCAGNNNNCNNNNNNNNTTTTGCTANNNNGNNGTTACAGTATG
TTCGGGCGACCAGATTATCGATCANGGNTTATCGATCTTTTTTACGCAGANAAGTCAGGGCGTGCACGTT
TTGCC
