>Addgene plasmid #20114 | pDUET-ctCPR-A13AMO | addgene partial sequence | sequence record 25824 | 20114 with pBRrevBam
GCGCGGTGATGCCGGCCACGATGCGTCCGGCGTAGAGGATCGAGATCGATCTCGATCCCGCGAAATTAAT
ACGACTCACTATAGGGGAATTGTGAGCGGATAACAATTCCCCTCTAGAAATAATTTTGTTTAACTTTAAG
AAGGAGATATACCATGGCGCTGGATAAACTGGATCTGTATGTGATCATTACGCTGGTAGTTGCGGTTGCT
GCTTATTTCGCGAAGAACCAGTTTCTGGACCAGCCGCAGGACACCGGCTTCCTGAACACCGATTCTGGCA
GCAACTCTCGTGACGTACTGTCTACCCTGAAGAAGAACAACAAGAACACTCTGCTGCTGTTCGGCAGCCA
GACTGGCACCGCTGAGGATTACGCGAACAAACTGTCTCGTGAACTGCATTCCCGCTTCGGTCTGAAGACT
ATGGTTGCGGATTTCGCAGACTACGACTGGGACAATTTCGGCGACATCACCGAAGACATCCTGGTGTTCT
TTATCGTGGCCACGTACGGCGAAGGCGAACCGACCGATAACGCAGATGAATTTCACACGTGGCTGACGGA
GGAGGCTGACACCCTGTCCACCCTGAAGTACACCGTTTTCGGTCTGGGTAACAGCACCTATGAGTTCTTC
AACGCTATCGGTCGTAAATTTGACCGTCTGCTGTCTGAAAAGGGTGGTGATCGTTTCGCGGAATATGCTG
AAGGCGATGACGGTACTGGTACTCTGGATGAAGATTTCATGGCTTGGAAAGANACTTNTTTTTTNNNNGC
ACTTGAAAAACGATCCTGAATTTCGAGAGNANN
