[The description below was written by a language model from this plasmid's Addgene catalogue record.]
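Description:
pDUET-ctCPR-A13AMO is a bacterial co-expression plasmid built on the Novagen pETDuet-1 backbone (about 5.4 kb without inserts) and catalogued under bacterial expression and synthetic biology. It is selected with ampicillin, listed as low copy, and propagated in a standard E. coli cloning strain. pETDuet-1 is a dual-cassette vector designed to express two open reading frames from one plasmid. In its standard form each of its two cloning sites sits behind a T7 promoter with a lac operator, alongside a lacI gene and a ColE1-type origin. No feature table accompanies this entry, so the presence and arrangement of these elements in this particular construct cannot be confirmed from the record.

The payload consists of two genes introduced by restriction cloning: a cytochrome P450 reductase (CPR) from Candida tropicalis and amorphadiene oxidase (AMO) from Artemisia annua. AMO is a plant cytochrome P450 that oxidises the sesquiterpene amorphadiene on the route to artemisinic acid, and the reductase acts as its redox partner, passing electrons from NADPH to the P450 haem. The two are therefore paired on one vector. The "A13" in the name suggests a specific engineered variant of AMO, but the record does not define the modification. It also does not state which gene occupies which cloning site or whether any tags are present.

The associated work concerns engineering E. coli to produce functionalised terpenoids using plant P450s. The plasmid is thus suited to reconstituting a functional P450/reductase pair in bacteria, typically in strains that also supply the amorphadiene substrate.
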