Addgene plasmid #20114: pDUET-ctCPR-A13AMO
Depositing lab: Jay Keasling. Depositing organization: University of California, Berkeley. Publication: Engineering Escherichia coli for production of functionalized terpenoids using plant P450s. Chang MC, Eachus RA, Trieu W, Ro DK, Keasling JD. Nat Chem Biol. 2007 May . 3(5):274-7. 10.1038/nchembio875 PubMed 17438551.
Backbone
  Vector backbone: pETDuet-1
  Backbone manufacturer: Novagen
  Backbone size w/o insert (bp): 5420
  Vector type: Bacterial Expression, Synthetic Biology
Growth in bacteria
  Bacterial resistance: Ampicillin, 100 μg/mL
  Growth temperature: 37°C
  Growth strain: DH5alpha
  Copy number: Low Copy
Gene/Insert
  Gene/Insert name: p450 reductase and amorphadiene oxidase (alt name: CPR, AMO)
  Species: C. tropicalis and A. annua
  Cloning method: Restriction Enzyme
  Sequencing primers: 5′ n/a
Terms and licenses: Academic/Nonprofit Terms; Industry Terms: Not Available to Industry
How to cite: pDUET-ctCPR-A13AMO was a gift from Jay Keasling (Addgene plasmid # 20114 ; http://n2t.net/addgene:20114 ; RRID:Addgene_20114)
